Addgene plasmid #64111: pHAGE-TO-nls-st1dCas9-3nls-3XGFP
Purpose: Expression of St1 dCas9-3XGFP in mammalian cells
Depositing lab: Thoru Pederson. Depositing organization: University of Massachusetts, Worcester. Publication: Multicolor CRISPR labeling of chromosomal loci in human cells. Ma H, Naseri A, Reyes-Gutierrez P, Wolfe SA, Zhang S, Pederson T. Proc Natl Acad Sci U S A. 2015 Mar 10;112(10):3002-7. doi: 10.1073/pnas.1420024112. Epub 2015 Feb 23. PubMed 25713381.
Backbone
  Vector backbone: pHAGE-DEST
  Backbone size w/o insert (bp): 6000
  Total vector size (bp): 12293
  Vector type: Mammalian Expression, Lentiviral, CRISPR
Growth in bacteria
  Bacterial resistance: Ampicillin, 100 μg/mL
  Growth temperature: 37°C
  Growth strain: Stbl3
  Copy number: High Copy
Gene/Insert
  Gene/Insert name: St1 dCas9
  Species: Synthetic
  Insert size (bp): 3357
  Promoter: CMV-TO
  Tag / fusion protein: 3XsfGFP
  Cloning method: Restriction Enzyme; 5′ cloning site EcoRI (not destroyed); 3′ cloning site XbaI (not destroyed)
  Sequencing primers: 5′ cgaaggaatagaagaagaaggtgga; 3′ CCAAAGGGAGATCCGACTCG
Terms and licenses: Academic/Nonprofit Terms; Industry Terms: Not Available to Industry
How to cite: pHAGE-TO-nls-st1dCas9-3nls-3XGFP was a gift from Thoru Pederson (Addgene plasmid # 64111 ; http://n2t.net/addgene:64111 ; RRID:Addgene_64111)
