[The description below was written by a language model from this plasmid's Addgene catalogue record and pLannotate feature annotations shown in this document.]
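Description:
pHAGE-TO-nls-st1dCas9-3nls-3XGFP is a 12.3 kb HIV-1-based lentiviral transfer plasmid built on the pHAGE-DEST backbone for expressing a fluorescent, nuclease-dead Streptococcus thermophilus Cas9 in mammalian cells. It is propagated in E. coli through a high-copy ColE1/pUC-type origin with ampicillin selection (β-lactamase). No mammalian selection marker is annotated. The viral portion carries a truncated 5' LTR, the Ψ packaging signal with a gag fragment, the Rev response element, the cPPT/CTS, a WPRE downstream of the payload, and a ΔU3 self-inactivating 3' LTR. Together these allow the cassette to be packaged, when helper functions are supplied in trans, and integrated into target cells without regenerating an active viral promoter.

Expression is driven by CMV-TO, the CMV immediate-early enhancer and promoter followed by tet operator sequences. The annotation tool reports these as short PLtetO-1 and TRE3GV fragments. This arrangement normally makes transcription repressible by Tet repressor and inducible with tetracycline or doxycycline in cells that express the repressor, and constitutive in cells that do not. The open reading frame encodes St1 dCas9, inactivated by the D9A, D598A, H599A and N622A mutations, so it binds guide-RNA-specified DNA without cutting. It is fused at its C-terminus to three tandem copies of superfolder GFP. The plasmid name indicates one N-terminal nuclear localization signal and three more between dCas9 and the GFP array, although these are not separately annotated in the feature table. The triple GFP increases signal per bound molecule. The construct was made for multicolor CRISPR labeling of chromosomal loci in live human cells, where fluorescently distinct dCas9 orthologs paired with their cognate guide RNAs mark different genomic sites.
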