Features (pLannotate 1.2.2; 29 found; start..end, strand, type, name):
    377..634     +  LTR            5' LTR (truncated): truncated 5' long terminal repeat (LTR) from HIV-1
    681..806     +  misc_feature   HIV-1 Ψ: packaging signal of human immunodeficiency virus type 1
    790..1128    +  CDS            HIV-1 gag (fragment): gag protein from human immunodeficiency virus 1; gag
   1303..1536    +  misc_feature   RRE: The Rev response element (RRE) of HIV-1 allows for Rev-dependent mRNA export from the nucleus to the cytoplasm.
   1913..2013    +  CDS            Rev (fragment): human immunodeficiency virus 1 (HIV-1) Rev protein; rev; enhances nuclear export of unspliced and incompletely spliced viral mRNAs
   2058..2175    +  misc_feature   cPPT/CTS: central polypurine tract and central termination sequence of HIV-1
   2299..2602    +  enhancer       CMV enhancer: human cytomegalovirus immediate early enhancer
   2603..2806    +  promoter       CMV promoter: human cytomegalovirus (CMV) immediate early promoter
   2808..2827    +  promoter       PLtetO-1 promoter (fragment): modified phage lambda PL promoter with tet operator sites (Lutz and Bujard, 1997)
   2829..2848    +  promoter       PLtetO-1 promoter (fragment): modified phage lambda PL promoter with tet operator sites (Lutz and Bujard, 1997)
   2856..2889    +  promoter       TRE3GV promoter (fragment): 3rd-generation Tet-responsive promoter that can be activated by binding of Tet-On® 3G, optimized for retroviral and lentiviral vectors
   3016..6375    +  CDS            St1dCas9: catalytically dead mutant of the Cas9 endonuclease from the Streptococcus thermophilus Type II CRISPR/Cas system RNA-guided DNA-binding protein that lacks endonuclease activity due to the mutations D9A, D598A, H599A, and N622A
   6484..7197    +  CDS            superfolder GFP: GFP variant that folds robustly even when fused to poorly folded proteins (Pédelacq et al., 2006)
   7216..7929    +  CDS            superfolder GFP: GFP variant that folds robustly even when fused to poorly folded proteins (Pédelacq et al., 2006)
   7948..8661    +  CDS            superfolder GFP: GFP variant that folds robustly even when fused to poorly folded proteins (Pédelacq et al., 2006)
   8683..9271    +  misc_feature   WPRE: woodchuck hepatitis virus posttranscriptional regulatory element
   9279..9344    +  CDS            nef (fragment): NEF_HV1Z2 - Experimental evidence at protein level: Swiss-Prot protein existence level 1. Extracellular Nef protein targets CD4(+) T-lymphocytes for apoptosis by interacting with CXCR4 surface receptors. From Human immunodeficiency virus type 1 group M subtype D (isolate Z2/CDC-Z34) (HIV-1).
   9346..9579    +  LTR            3' LTR (ΔU3): self-inactivating 3' long terminal repeat (LTR) from HIV-1
   9784..9888    +  promoter       AmpR promoter: bla
   9889..10749   +  CDS            AmpR: β-lactamase; bla; confers resistance to ampicillin, carbenicillin, and related antibiotics
  10920..11508   +  rep_origin     ori: high-copy-number ColE1/pMB1/pBR322/pUC origin of replication
  11691..11745   +  CDS            lacI (fragment): lac repressor; lacI; The lac repressor binds to the lac operator to inhibit transcription in E. coli. This inhibition can be relieved by adding lactose or isopropyl-β-D-thiogalactopyranoside (IPTG).
  11751..11844   +  rep_origin     SV40 ori (fragment): SV40 origin of replication
  11869..11906   +  CDS            lacI (fragment): lac repressor; lacI; The lac repressor binds to the lac operator to inhibit transcription in E. coli. This inhibition can be relieved by adding lactose or isopropyl-β-D-thiogalactopyranoside (IPTG).
  11919..11940   +  protein_bind   CAP binding site: CAP binding activates transcription in the presence of cAMP. E. coli catabolite activator protein
  11955..11985   +  promoter       lac promoter: promoter for the E. coli lac operon
  11989..12011   +  protein_bind   lac operator (fragment): The lac repressor binds to the lac operator to inhibit transcription in E. coli. This inhibition can be relieved by adding lactose or isopropyl-β-D-thiogalactopyranoside (IPTG). lac repressor encoded by lacI
  12043..12126   +  polyA_signal   SV40 poly(A) signal (fragment): SV40 polyadenylation signal
  12293..329     +  CDS            nef (fragment) (across the origin): NEF_HV1BR - Experimental evidence at protein level: Swiss-Prot protein existence level 1. Extracellular Nef protein targets CD4(+) T-lymphocytes for apoptosis by interacting with CXCR4 surface receptors (PubMed:14990729). From Human immunodeficiency virus type 1 group M subtype B (isolate BRU/LAI) (HIV-1).
>Addgene plasmid #64111 | pHAGE-TO-nls-st1dCas9-3nls-3XGFP | depositor full sequence | sequence record 107425 | pHAGE-TO-nls-st1dCas9-3nls-3XGFP sequence 12293 bps
TGGAAGGGCTAATTCACTCCCAAAGAAGACAAGATATCCTTGATCTGTGGATCTACCACACACAAGGCTA
CTTCCCTGATTAGCAGAACTACACACCAGGGCCAGGGGTCAGATATCCACTGACCTTTGGATGGTGCTAC
AAGCTAGTACCAGTTGAGCCAGATAAGGTAGAAGAGGCCAATAAAGGAGAGAACACCAGCTTGTTACACC
CTGTGAGCCTGCATGGGATGGATGACCCGGAGAGAGAAGTGTTAGAGTGGAGGTTTGACAGCCGCCTAGC
ATTTCATCACGTGGCCCGAGAGCTGCATCCGGAGTACTTCAAGAACTGCTGATATCGAGCTTGCTACAAG
GGACTTTCCGCTGGGGACTTTCCAGGGAGGCGTGGCCTGGGCGGGACTGGGGAGTGGCGAGCCCTCAGAT
CCTGCATATAAGCAGCTGCTTTTTGCCTGTACTGGGTCTCTCTGGTTAGACCAGATCTGAGCCTGGGAGC
TCTCTGGCTAACTAGGGAACCCACTGCTTAAGCCTCAATAAAGCTTGCCTTGAGTGCTTCAAGTAGTGTG
TGCCCGTCTGTTGTGTGACTCTGGTAACTAGAGATCCCTCAGACCCTTTTAGTCAGTGTGGAAAATCTCT
AGCAGTGGCGCCCGAACAGGGACTTGAAAGCGAAAGGGAAACCAGAGGAGCTCTCTCGACGCAGGACTCG
GCTTGCTGAAGCGCGCACGGCAAGAGGCGAGGGGCGGCGACTGGTGAGTACGCCAAAAATTTTGACTAGC
GGAGGCTAGAAGGAGAGAGATGGGTGCGAGAGCGTCAGTATTAAGCGGGGGAGAATTAGATCGCGATGGG
AAAAAATTCGGTTAAGGCCAGGGGGAAAGAAAAAATATAAATTAAAACATATAGTATGGGCAAGCAGGGA
GCTAGAACGATTCGCAGTTAATCCTGGCCTGTTAGAAACATCAGAAGGCTGTAGACAAATACTGGGACAG
CTACAACCATCCCTTCAGACAGGATCAGAAGAACTTAGATCATTATATAATACAGTAGCAACCCTCTATT
GTGTGCATCAAAGGATAGAGATAAAAGACACCAAGGAAGCTTTAGACAAGATAGAGGAAGAGCAAAACAA
AAGTAAGACCACCGCACAGCAAGCGGCCGGCCGCTGATCTTCAGACCTGGAGGAGGAGATATGAGGGACA
ATTGGAGAAGTGAATTATATAAATATAAAGTAGTAAAAATTGAACCATTAGGAGTAGCACCCACCAAGGC
AAAGAGAAGAGTGGTGCAGAGAGAAAAAAGAGCAGTGGGAATAGGAGCTTTGTTCCTTGGGTTCTTGGGA
GCAGCAGGAAGCACTATGGGCGCAGCGTCAATGACGCTGACGGTACAGGCCAGACAATTATTGTCTGGTA
TAGTGCAGCAGCAGAACAATTTGCTGAGGGCTATTGAGGCGCAACAGCATCTGTTGCAACTCACAGTCTG
GGGCATCAAGCAGCTCCAGGCAAGAATCCTGGCTGTGGAAAGATACCTAAAGGATCAACAGCTCCTGGGG
ATTTGGGGTTGCTCTGGAAAACTCATTTGCACCACTGCTGTGCCTTGGAATGCTAGTTGGAGTAATAAAT
CTCTGGAACAGATTTGGAATCACACGACCTGGATGGAGTGGGACAGAGAAATTAACAATTACACAAGCTT
AATACACTCCTTAATTGAAGAATCGCAAAACCAGCAAGAAAAGAATGAACAAGAATTATTGGAATTAGAT
AAATGGGCAAGTTTGTGGAATTGGTTTAACATAACAAATTGGCTGTGGTATATAAAATTATTCATAATGA
TAGTAGGAGGCTTGGTAGGTTTAAGAATAGTTTTTGCTGTACTTTCTATAGTGAATAGAGTTAGGCAGGG
ATATTCACCATTATCGTTTCAGACCCACCTCCCAACCCCGAGGGGACCCGACAGGCCCGAAGGAATAGAA
GAAGAAGGTGGAGAGAGAGACAGAGACAGATCCATTCGATTAGTGAACGGATCTCGACGGTATCGCCGAA
TTGACAAATGGCAGTATTCATCCACAATTTTAAAAGAAAAGGGGGGATTGGGGGGTACAGTGCAGGGGAA
AGAATAGTAGACATAATAGCAACAGACATACAAACTAAAGAATTACAAAAACAAATTACAAAAATTCAAA
ATTTTCGGGTTTATTACAGGGACAGCAGAGATCCAGTTTGGACTAGCGATGCTAGCTGATGCGGGCCCTA
GTTATTAATAGTAATCAATTACGGGGTCATTAGTTCATAGCCCATATATGGAGTTCCGCGTTACATAACT
TACGGTAAATGGCCCGCCTGGCTGACCGCCCAACGACCCCCGCCCATTGACGTCAATAATGACGTATGTT
CCCATAGTAACGCCAATAGGGACTTTCCATTGACGTCAATGGGTGGAGTATTTACGGTAAACTGCCCACT
TGGCAGTACATCAAGTGTATCATATGCCAAGTACGCCCCCTATTGACGTCAATGACGGTAAATGGCCCGC
CTGGCATTATGCCCAGTACATGACCTTATGGGACTTTCCTACTTGGCAGTACATCTACGTATTAGTCATC
GCTATTACCATGGTGATGCGGTTTTGGCAGTACATCAATGGGCGTGGATAGCGGTTTGACTCACGGGGAT
TTCCAAGTCTCCACCCCATTGACGTCAATGGGAGTTTGTTTTGGCACCAAAATCAACGGGACTTTCCAAA
ATGTCGTAACAACTCCGCCCCATTGACGCAAATGGGCGGTAGGCGTGTACGGTGGGAGGTCTATATAAGC
AGAGCTCTCCCTATCAGTGATAGAGATCTCCCTATCAGTGATAGAGATCGTCGACGAGCTCGTTTAGTGA
ACCGTCAGATCGCCTGGAGACGCCATCCACGCTGTTTTGACCTCCATAGAAGACACCGGGACCGATCCAG
CCTACCGGTTAAGGTGAACGCGTGCAGGCTGGCGCCACCATGGCCCCTAAAAAGAAACGCAAGGTCGAAT
TCGGAAGCGACCTGGTGCTGGGCCTGGCCATCGGCATCGGCAGCGTGGGCGTGGGCATCCTGAACAAGGT
GACCGGCGAGATCATCCACAAGAACAGTCGCATCTTCCCTGCTGCTCAGGCTGAGAACAACCTGGTGCGC
CGCACCAACCGCCAGGGTCGCCGGCTTGCTCGCCGCAAGAAGCACCGGCGCGTGCGCCTGAACCGCCTGT
TCGAGGAGAGCGGCCTGATCACCGACTTCACCAAGATCAGCATCAACCTGAACCCCTACCAGCTGCGCGT
GAAGGGCCTGACCGACGAGCTGAGCAACGAGGAGCTGTTCATCGCCCTGAAGAACATGGTGAAGCACCGC
GGCATCAGCTACCTGGACGACGCCAGCGACGACGGCAACAGCAGCGTGGGCGACTACGCCCAGATCGTGA
AGGAGAACAGCAAGCAGCTGGAGACCAAGACCCCCGGCCAGATCCAGCTGGAGCGCTACCAGACCTACGG
CCAGCTGCGCGGCGACTTCACCGTGGAGAAGGACGGCAAGAAGCACCGCCTGATCAACGTGTTCCCCACC
AGCGCCTACCGCAGCGAGGCCCTGCGCATCCTGCAGACCCAGCAGGAGTTCAACCCCCAGATCACCGACG
AGTTCATCAACCGCTACCTGGAGATCCTGACCGGCAAGCGCAAGTACTACCACGGCCCCGGCAACGAGAA
GAGCCGCACCGACTACGGCCGCTACCGCACCAGCGGCGAGACCCTGGACAACATCTTCGGCATCCTGATC
GGCAAGTGCACCTTCTACCCCGACGAGTTCCGCGCCGCCAAGGCCAGCTACACCGCCCAGGAGTTCAACC
TGCTGAACGACCTGAACAACCTGACCGTGCCCACCGAGACCAAGAAGCTGAGCAAGGAGCAGAAGAACCA
GATCATCAACTACGTGAAGAACGAGAAGGCCATGGGCCCCGCCAAGCTGTTCAAGTACATCGCCAAGCTG
CTGAGCTGCGACGTGGCCGACATCAAGGGCTACCGCATCGACAAGAGCGGCAAGGCCGAGATCCACACCT
TCGAGGCCTACCGCAAGATGAAGACCCTGGAGACCCTGGACATCGAGCAGATGGACCGCGAGACCCTGGA
CAAGCTGGCCTACGTGCTGACCCTGAACACCGAGCGCGAGGGCATCCAGGAGGCCCTGGAGCACGAGTTC
GCCGACGGCAGCTTCAGCCAGAAGCAGGTGGACGAGCTGGTGCAGTTCCGCAAGGCCAACAGCAGCATCT
TCGGCAAGGGCTGGCACAACTTCAGCGTGAAGCTGATGATGGAGCTGATCCCCGAGCTGTACGAGACCAG
CGAGGAGCAGATGACCATCCTGACCCGCCTGGGCAAGCAGAAGACCACCAGCAGCAGCAACAAGACCAAG
TACATCGACGAGAAGCTGCTGACCGAGGAGATCTACAACCCCGTGGTGGCCAAGAGCGTGCGCCAGGCCA
TCAAGATCGTGAACGCCGCCATCAAGGAGTACGGCGACTTCGACAACATCGTGATCGAGATGGCCCGCGA
GACCAACGAGGACGACGAGAAGAAGGCCATCCAGAAGATCCAGAAGGCCAACAAGGACGAGAAGGACGCC
GCCATGCTGAAGGCCGCCAACCAGTACAACGGCAAGGCCGAGCTGCCCCACAGCGTGTTCCACGGCCACA
AGCAGCTGGCCACCAAGATCCGCCTGTGGCACCAGCAGGGCGAGCGCTGCCTGTACACCGGCAAGACCAT
CAGCATCCACGACCTGATCAACAACAGCAACCAGTTCGAGGTGGCTGCCATCCTGCCCCTGAGCATCACC
TTCGACGACAGCCTGGCCAACAAGGTGCTGGTGTACGCCACCGCCGCTCAGGAGAAGGGCCAGCGCACCC
CCTACCAGGCCCTGGACAGCATGGACGACGCCTGGAGCTTCCGCGAGCTGAAGGCCTTCGTGCGCGAGAG
CAAGACCCTGAGCAACAAGAAGAAGGAGTACCTGCTGACCGAGGAGGACATCAGCAAGTTCGACGTGCGC
AAGAAGTTCATCGAGCGCAACCTGGTGGACACCCGCTACGCCAGCCGCGTGGTGCTGAACGCCCTGCAGG
AGCACTTCCGCGCCCACAAGATCGACACCAAGGTGAGCGTGGTGCGCGGCCAGTTCACCAGCCAGCTGCG
CCGCCACTGGGGCATCGAGAAGACCCGCGACACCTACCACCACCACGCCGTGGACGCCCTGATCATTGCG
GCTTCTAGCCAGCTGAACCTGTGGAAGAAGCAGAAGAACACCCTGGTGAGCTACAGCGAGGACCAGCTGC
TGGACATCGAGACCGGCGAGCTGATCAGCGACGACGAGTACAAGGAGAGCGTGTTCAAGGCCCCCTACCA
GCACTTCGTGGACACCCTGAAGAGCAAGGAGTTCGAGGACAGCATCCTGTTCAGCTACCAGGTGGACAGC
AAGTTCAACCGCAAGATCAGCGACGCCACCATCTACGCCACCCGCCAGGCCAAGGTGGGCAAGGACAAGG
CCGACGAGACCTACGTGCTGGGCAAGATCAAGGACATCTACACCCAGGACGGCTACGACGCCTTCATGAA
GATCTACAAGAAGGACAAGAGCAAGTTCCTGATGTACCGCCACGACCCCCAGACCTTCGAGAAGGTGATC
GAGCCCATCCTGGAGAACTACCCCAACAAGCAGATCAACGATAAAGGCAAGGAGGTGCCCTGCAACCCCT
TCCTGAAGTACAAGGAGGAGCACGGCTACATCCGCAAGTACAGCAAGAAGGGCAACGGCCCCGAGATCAA
GAGCCTGAAGTACTACGACAGCAAGCTGGGCAACCACATCGACATCACCCCCAAGGACAGCAACAACAAG
GTGGTGCTGCAGAGCGTGAGCCCCTGGCGCGCCGACGTGTACTTCAACAAGACCACCGGCAAGTACGAGA
TCCTGGGCCTGAAGTACGCCGACCTGCAGTTTGATAAGGGCACCGGCACCTACAAGATCAGCCAGGAGAA
GTACAACGACATCAAGAAGAAGGAGGGCGTGGACAGCGACAGCGAGTTCAAGTTCACCCTGTACAAGAAC
GACCTTCTGCTGGTGAAGGACACCGAGACCAAGGAGCAACAGCTGTTCCGCTTCCTGAGCCGCACCATGC
CCAAGCAGAAGCACTACGTGGAGCTGAAGCCCTACGACAAGCAGAAGTTCGAGGGCGGCGAGGCCCTGAT
CAAGGTGCTGGGCAACGTGGCCAACAGCGGCCAGTGCAAGAAGGGCCTGGGCAAGAGCAACATCAGCATC
TACAAGGTGCGCACCGACGTGCTGGGCAACCAGCACATCATCAAGAACGAGGGCGACAAGCCCAAGCTGG
ACTTCGGCTCTACTAGTGGCCCCAAGAAGAAGAGGAAGGTAGGAAGTGGAAGCCCAAAGAAAAAGCGGAA
AGTGGGCTCACCGAAAAAGAAGCGTAAGGTTGGATCCGGAAGTATGCGTAAAGGCGAAGAGCTGTTCACT
GGTGTCGTCCCTATTCTGGTGGAACTGGATGGTGATGTCAACGGTCATAAGTTTTCCGTGCGTGGCGAGG
GTGAAGGTGACGCAACTAATGGTAAACTGACGCTGAAGTTCATCTGTACTACTGGTAAACTGCCGGTACC
TTGGCCGACTCTGGTAACGACGCTGACTTATGGTGTTCAGTGCTTTGCTCGTTATCCGGACCATATGAAG
CAGCATGACTTCTTCAAGTCCGCCATGCCGGAAGGCTATGTGCAGGAACGCACGATTTCCTTTAAGGATG
ACGGCACGTACAAAACGCGTGCGGAAGTGAAATTTGAAGGCGATACCCTGGTAAACCGCATTGAGCTGAA
AGGCATTGACTTTAAAGAAGACGGCAATATCCTGGGCCATAAGCTGGAATACAATTTTAACAGCCACAAT
GTTTACATCACCGCCGATAAACAAAAAAATGGCATTAAAGCGAATTTTAAAATTCGCCACAACGTGGAGG
ATGGCAGCGTGCAGCTGGCTGATCACTACCAGCAAAACACTCCAATCGGTGATGGTCCTGTTCTGCTGCC
AGACAATCACTATCTGAGCACGCAAAGCGTTCTGTCTAAAGATCCGAACGAGAAACGCGATCATATGGTT
CTGCTGGAGTTCGTAACCGCAGCGGGCATCACGCATGGTATGGATGAACTGTACAAATCTGGCGGCCGCT
CTGGCATGCGTAAAGGCGAAGAGCTGTTCACTGGTGTCGTCCCTATTCTGGTGGAACTGGATGGTGATGT
CAACGGTCATAAGTTTTCCGTGCGTGGCGAGGGTGAAGGTGACGCAACTAATGGTAAACTGACGCTGAAG
TTCATCTGTACTACTGGTAAACTGCCGGTACCTTGGCCGACTCTGGTAACGACGCTGACTTATGGTGTTC
AGTGCTTTGCTCGTTATCCGGACCATATGAAGCAGCATGACTTCTTCAAGTCCGCCATGCCGGAAGGCTA
TGTGCAGGAACGCACGATTTCCTTTAAGGATGACGGCACGTACAAAACGCGTGCGGAAGTGAAATTTGAA
GGCGATACCCTGGTAAACCGCATTGAGCTGAAAGGCATTGACTTTAAAGAAGACGGCAATATCCTGGGCC
ATAAGCTGGAATACAATTTTAACAGCCACAATGTTTACATCACCGCCGATAAACAAAAAAATGGCATTAA
AGCGAATTTTAAAATTCGCCACAACGTGGAGGATGGCAGCGTGCAGCTGGCTGATCACTACCAGCAAAAC
ACTCCAATCGGTGATGGTCCTGTTCTGCTGCCAGACAATCACTATCTGAGCACGCAAAGCGTTCTGTCTA
AAGATCCGAACGAGAAACGCGATCATATGGTTCTGCTGGAGTTCGTAACCGCAGCGGGCATCACGCATGG
TATGGATGAACTGTACAAAGGTAGCATCGATGGTAGCATGCGTAAAGGCGAAGAGCTGTTCACTGGTGTC
GTCCCTATTCTGGTGGAACTGGATGGTGATGTCAACGGTCATAAGTTTTCCGTGCGTGGCGAGGGTGAAG
GTGACGCAACTAATGGTAAACTGACGCTGAAGTTCATCTGTACTACTGGTAAACTGCCGGTACCTTGGCC
GACTCTGGTAACGACGCTGACTTATGGTGTTCAGTGCTTTGCTCGTTATCCGGACCATATGAAGCAGCAT
GACTTCTTCAAGTCCGCCATGCCGGAAGGCTATGTGCAGGAACGCACGATTTCCTTTAAGGATGACGGCA
CGTACAAAACGCGTGCGGAAGTGAAATTTGAAGGCGATACCCTGGTAAACCGCATTGAGCTGAAAGGCAT
TGACTTTAAAGAAGACGGCAATATCCTGGGCCATAAGCTGGAATACAATTTTAACAGCCACAATGTTTAC
ATCACCGCCGATAAACAAAAAAATGGCATTAAAGCGAATTTTAAAATTCGCCACAACGTGGAGGATGGCA
GCGTGCAGCTGGCTGATCACTACCAGCAAAACACTCCAATCGGTGATGGTCCTGTTCTGCTGCCAGACAA
TCACTATCTGAGCACGCAAAGCGTTCTGTCTAAAGATCCGAACGAGAAACGCGATCATATGGTTCTGCTG
GAGTTCGTAACCGCAGCGGGCATCACGCATGGTATGGATGAACTGTACAAACTCGAGTAGGGTAATCTAG
ATAATCAACCTCTGGATTACAAAATTTGTGAAAGATTGACTGGTATTCTTAACTATGTTGCTCCTTTTAC
GCTATGTGGATACGCTGCTTTAATGCCTTTGTATCATGCTATTGCTTCCCGTATGGCTTTCATTTTCTCC
TCCTTGTATAAATCCTGGTTGCTGTCTCTTTATGAGGAGTTGTGGCCCGTTGTCAGGCAACGTGGCGTGG
TGTGCACTGTGTTTGCTGACGCAACCCCCACTGGTTGGGGCATTGCCACCACCTGTCAGCTCCTTTCCGG
GACTTTCGCTTTCCCCCTCCCTATTGCCACGGCGGAACTCATCGCCGCCTGCCTTGCCCGCTGCTGGACA
GGGGCTCGGCTGTTGGGCACTGACAATTCCGTGGTGTTGTCGGGGAAATCATCGTCCTTTCCTTGGCTGC
TCGCCTGTGTTGCCACCTGGATTCTGCGCGGGACGTCCTTCTGCTACGTCCCTTCGGCCCTCAATCCAGC
GGACCTTCCTTCCCGCGGCCTGCTGCCGGCTCTGCGGCCTCTTCCGCGTCTTCGCCTTCGCCCTCAGACG
AGTCGGATCTCCCTTTGGGCCGCCTCCCCGCCTGAGATCCTTTAAGACCAATGACTTACAAGGCAGCTGT
AGATCTTAGCCACTTTTTAAAAGAAAAGGGGGGACTGGAAGGGCTAATTCACTCCCAACGAAGACAAGAT
CTGCTTTTTGCTTGTACTGGGTCTCTCTGGTTAGACCAGATCTGAGCCTGGGAGCTCTCTGGCTAACTAG
GGAACCCACTGCTTAAGCCTCAATAAAGCTTGCCTTGAGTGCTTCAAGTAGTGTGTGCCCGTCTGTTGTG
TGACTCTGGTAACTAGAGATCCCTCAGACCCTTTTAGTCAGTGTGGAAAATCTCTAGCAGTAGTAGTTCA
TGTCATCTTATTATTCAGTATTTATAACTTGCAAAGAAATGAATATCAGAGAGTGAGAGGCCCGGGTTAA
TTAAGGAAAGGGCTAGATCATTCTTGAAGACGAAAGGGCCTCGTGATACGCCTATTTTTATAGGTTAATG
TCATGATAATAATGGTTTCTTAGACGTCAGGTGGCACTTTTCGGGGAAATGTGCGCGGAACCCCTATTTG
TTTATTTTTCTAAATACATTCAAATATGTATCCGCTCATGAGACAATAACCCTGATAAATGCTTCAATAA
TATTGAAAAAGGAAGAGTATGAGTATTCAACATTTCCGTGTCGCCCTTATTCCCTTTTTTGCGGCATTTT
GCCTTCCTGTTTTTGCTCACCCAGAAACGCTGGTGAAAGTAAAAGATGCTGAAGATCAGTTGGGTGCACG
AGTGGGTTACATCGAACTGGATCTCAACAGCGGTAAGATCCTTGAGAGTTTTCGCCCCGAAGAACGTTTT
CCAATGATGAGCACTTTTAAAGTTCTGCTATGTGGCGCGGTATTATCCCGTGTTGACGCCGGGCAAGAGC
AACTCGGTCGCCGCATACACTATTCTCAGAATGACTTGGTTGAGTACTCACCAGTCACAGAAAAGCATCT
TACGGATGGCATGACAGTAAGAGAATTATGCAGTGCTGCCATAACCATGAGTGATAACACTGCGGCCAAC
TTACTTCTGACAACGATCGGAGGACCGAAGGAGCTAACCGCTTTTTTGCACAACATGGGGGATCATGTAA
CTCGCCTTGATCGTTGGGAACCGGAGCTGAATGAAGCCATACCAAACGACGAGCGTGACACCACGATGCC
TGTAGCAATGGCAACAACGTTGCGCAAACTATTAACTGGCGAACTACTTACTCTAGCTTCCCGGCAACAA
TTAATAGACTGGATGGAGGCGGATAAAGTTGCAGGACCACTTCTGCGCTCGGCCCTTCCGGCTGGCTGGT
TTATTGCTGATAAATCTGGAGCCGGTGAGCGTGGGTCTCGCGGTATCATTGCAGCACTGGGGCCAGATGG
TAAGCCCTCCCGTATCGTAGTTATCTACACGACGGGGAGTCAGGCAACTATGGATGAACGAAATAGACAG
ATCGCTGAGATAGGTGCCTCACTGATTAAGCATTGGTAACTGTCAGACCAAGTTTACTCATATATACTTT
AGATTGATTTAAAACTTCATTTTTAATTTAAAAGGATCTAGGTGAAGATCCTTTTTGATAATCTCATGAC
CAAAATCCCTTAACGTGAGTTTTCGTTCCACTGAGCGTCAGACCCCGTAGAAAAGATCAAAGGATCTTCT
TGAGATCCTTTTTTTCTGCGCGTAATCTGCTGCTTGCAAACAAAAAAACCACCGCTACCAGCGGTGGTTT
GTTTGCCGGATCAAGAGCTACCAACTCTTTTTCCGAAGGTAACTGGCTTCAGCAGAGCGCAGATACCAAA
TACTGTTCTTCTAGTGTAGCCGTAGTTAGGCCACCACTTCAAGAACTCTGTAGCACCGCCTACATACCTC
GCTCTGCTAATCCTGTTACCAGTGGCTGCTGCCAGTGGCGATAAGTCGTGTCTTACCGGGTTGGACTCAA
GACGATAGTTACCGGATAAGGCGCAGCGGTCGGGCTGAACGGGGGGTTCGTGCACACAGCCCAGCTTGGA
GCGAACGACCTACACCGAACTGAGATACCTACAGCGTGAGCTATGAGAAAGCGCCACGCTTCCCGAAGGG
AGAAAGGCGGACAGGTATCCGGTAAGCGGCAGGGTCGGAACAGGAGAGCGCACGAGGGAGCTTCCAGGGG
GAAACGCCTGGTATCTTTATAGTCCTGTCGGGTTTCGCCACCTCTGACTTGAGCGTCGATTTTTGTGATG
CTCGTCAGGGGGGCGGAGCCTATGGAAAAACGCCAGCAACGCGGCCTTTTTACGGTTCCTGGCCTTTTGC
TGGCCTTTTGCTCACATGTTCTTTCCTGCGTTATCCCCTGATTCTGTGGATAACCGTATTACCGCCTTTG
AGTGAGCTGATACCGCTCGCCGCAGCCGAACGACCGAGCGCAGCGAGTCAGTGAGCGAGGAAGCGGAAGA
GCGCCCAATACGCAAACCGCCTCTCCCCGCGCGTTGGCCGATTCATTAATGCAGCAAGCTCATGGCTGAC
TAATTTTTTTTATTTATGCAGAGGCCGAGGCCGCCTCGGCCTCTGAGCTATTCCAGAAGTAGTGAGGAGG
CTTTTTTGGAGGCCTAGGCTTTTGCAAAAAGCTCCCCGTGGCACGACAGGTTTCCCGACTGGAAAGCGGG
CAGTGAGCGCAACGCAATTAATGTGAGTTAGCTCACTCATTAGGCACCCCAGGCTTTACACTTTATGCTT
CCGGCTCGTATGTTGTGTGGAATTGTGAGCGGATAACAATTTCACACAGGAAACAGCTATGACATGATTA
CGAATTTCACAAATAAAGCATTTTTTTCACTGCATTCTAGTTGTGGTTTGTCCAAACTCATCAATGTATC
TTATCATGTCTGGATCAACTGGATAACTCAAGCTAACCAAAATCATCCCAAACTTCCCACCCCATACCCT
ATTACCACTGCCAATTACCTGTGGTTTCATTTACTCTAAACCTGTGATTCCTCTGAATTATTTTCATTTT
AAAGAAATTGTATTTGTTAAATATGTACTACAAACTTAGTAGT
