>Addgene plasmid #64111 | pHAGE-TO-nls-st1dCas9-3nls-3XGFP | addgene partial sequence | sequence record 110332 | CMV-F 5'-CGCAAATGGGCGGTAGGCGTG-3'
GTGATAGAGATCTCCCTATCAGTGATAGAGATCGTCGACGAGCTCGTTTAGTGAACCGTCAGATCGCCTG
GAGACGCCATCCACGCTGTTTTGACCTCCATAGAAGACACCGGGACCGATCCAGCCTACCGGTTAAGGTG
AACGCGTGCAGGCTGGCGCCACCATGGCCCCTAAAAAGAAACGCAAGGTCGAATTCGGAAGCGACCTGGT
GCTGGGCCTGGCCATCGGCATCGGCAGCGTGGGCGTGGGCATCCTGAACAAGGTGACCGGCGAGATCATC
CACAAGAACAGTCGCATCTTCCCTGCTGCTCAGGCTGAGAACAACCTGGTGCGCCGCACCAACCGCCAGG
GTCGCCGGCTTGCTCGCCGCAAGAAGCACCGGCGCGTGCGCCTGAACCGCCTGTTCGAGGAGAGCGGCCT
GATCACCGACTTCACCAAGATCAGCATCAACCTGAACCCCTACCAGCTGCGCGTGAAGGGCCTGACCGAC
GAGCTGAGCAACGAGGAGCTGTTCATCGCCCTGAAGAACATGGTGAAGCACCGCGGCATCAGCTACCTGG
ACGACGCCAGCGACGACGGCAACAGCAGCGTGGGCGACTACGCCCAGATCGTGAAGGAGAACAGCAAGCA
GCTGGAGACCAAGACCCCCGGCCAGATCCAGCTGGAGCGCTACCAGACCTACGGCCAGCTGCGCGGCGAC
TTCACCGTGGAGAAGGACGGCAAGAAGCACCGCCTGATCAACGTGTTCCCCACCAGCGCCTACCGCAGCG
AGGCCCTGCGCATCCTGCAGACCCAGCAGGAGTTCAACCCCCAGATCACCGACGAGTTCATCAACCGCTA
CCTGGAGATCCTGACCGGCAAGCGCAAGTACTAC
