>Addgene plasmid #64111 | pHAGE-TO-nls-st1dCas9-3nls-3XGFP | addgene partial sequence | sequence record 110453 | WPRE-R 5'-CATAGCGTAAAAGGAGCAACA-3'
AATTTTGTAATCCAGAGGTTGATTATCTAGATTACCCTACTCGAGTTTGTACAGTTCATCCATACCATGC
GTGATGCCCGCTGCGGTTACGAACTCCAGCAGAACCATATGATCGCGTTTCTCGTTCGGATCTTTAGACA
GAACGCTTTGCGTGCTCAGATAGTGATTGTCTGGCAGCAGAACAGGACCATCACCGATTGGAGTGTTTTG
CTGGTAGTGATCAGCCAGCTGCACGCTGCCATCCTCCACGTTGTGGCGAATTTTAAAATTCGCTTTAATG
CCATTTTTTTGTTTATCGGCGGTGATGTAAACATTGTGGCTGTTAAAATTGTATTCCAGCTTATGGCCCA
GGATATTGCCGTCTTCTTTAAAGTCAATGCCTTTCAGCTCAATGCGGTTTACCAGGGTATCGCCTTCAAA
TTTCACTTCCGCACGCGTTTTGTACGTGCCGTCATCCTTAAAGGAAATCGTGCGTTCCTGCACATAGCCT
TCCGGCATGGCGGACTTGAAGAAGTCATGCTGCTTCATATGGTCCGGATAACGAGCAAAGCACTGAACAC
CATAAGTCAGCGTCGTTACCAGAGTCGGCCAAGGTACCGGCAGTTTACCAGTAGTACAGATGAACTTCAG
CGTCAGTTTACCATTAGTTGCGTCACCTTCACCCTCGCCACGCACGGAAAACTTATGACCGTTGACATCA
CCATCCAGTTCCACCAGAATAGGGACGACACCAGTGAACAGCTCTTCGCCTTTACGCATGCTACCATCGA
TGCTACCTTTGTACAGTTCATCCATACCATGCGTGATGCCCGCTGCGGTTACGAACTCCAGCAGAACCAT
ATGATCGCGTTTCTCGTTCGGATCTTTAGACAGAACGCTTTGCGTGCTCAGATAGTGATTGTCTGGCAGC
AGAAC
