>Addgene plasmid #64111 | pHAGE-TO-nls-st1dCas9-3nls-3XGFP | addgene partial sequence | sequence record 110542 | ST1Cas9-F 5'-caaccagtacaacggcaagg-3'
CACCAAGATCCGCCTGTGGCACCAGCAGGGCGAGCGCTGCCTGTACACCGGCAAGACCATCAGCATCCAC
GACCTGATCAACAACAGCAACCAGTTCGAGGTGGCTGCCATCCTGCCCCTGAGCATCACCTTCGACGACA
GCCTGGCCAACAAGGTGCTGGTGTACGCCACCGCCGCTCAGGAGAAGGGCCAGCGCACCCCCTACCAGGC
CCTGGACAGCATGGACGACGCCTGGAGCTTCCGCGAGCTGAAGGCCTTCGTGCGCGAGAGCAAGACCCTG
AGCAACAAGAAGAAGGAGTACCTGCTGACCGAGGAGGACATCAGCAAGTTCGACGTGCGCAAGAAGTTCA
TCGAGCGCAACCTGGTGGACACCCGCTACGCCAGCCGCGTGGTGCTGAACGCCCTGCAGGAGCACTTCCG
CGCCCACAAGATCGACACCAAGGTGAGCGTGGTGCGCGGCCAGTTCACCAGCCAGCTGCGCCGCCACTGG
GGCATCGAGAAGACCCGCGACACCTACCACCACCACGCCGTGGACGCCCTGATCATTGCGGCTTCTAGCC
AGCTGAACCTGTGGAAGAAGCAGAAGAACACCCTGGTGAGCTACAGCGAGGACCAGCTGCTGGACATCGA
GACCGGCGAGCTGATCAGCGACGACGAGTACAAGGAGAGCGTGTTCAAGGCCCCCTACCAGCACTTCGTG
GACACCCTGAAGAGCAAGGAGTTCGAGGACAGCATCCTGTTCAGCTACCAGGTGGACAGCAAGTTCAACC
